>Addgene plasmid #234004 | makeTCR_Hs.TRBV18 | addgene full sequence | sequence record 468321 | Addgene NGS Result
CGTCTCACCATGGACACCAGAGTACTCTGCTGTGCGGTCATCTGTCTTCTGGGGGCAGGTTTGTCAAATG
CCGGCGTCATGCAGAACCCAAGACACCTGGTCAGGAGGAGGGGACAGGAGGCAAGACTGAGATGCAGCCC
AATGAAAGGACACAGTCATGTTTACTGGTATCGGCAGCTCCCAGAGGAAGGTCTGAAATTCATGGTTTAT
CTCCAGAAAGAAAATATCATAGATGAGTCAGGAATGCCAAAGGAACGATTTTCTGCTGAATTTCCCAAAG
AGGGCCCCAGCATCCTGAGGATCCAGCAGGTAGTGCGAGGAGATTCGGCAGCTTATTTCTGTGTGAGACG
CAGGGAAGATGGCCGCGAAGAAAACGTCATAGCTGTTTCCTGACTGACCATTTAAATCATACCTGACCTC
CATAGCAGAAAGTCAAAAGCCTCCGACCGGAGGCTTTTGACTTGATCGGCACGTAAGAGGTTCCAACTTT
CACCATAATGAAATAAGATCACTACCGGGCGTATTTTTTGAGTTATCGAGATTTTCAGGAGCTAAGGAAG
CTAAAATGGAGAAAAAAATCACTGGATATACCACCGTTGATATATCCCAATGGCATCGTAAAGAACATTT
TGAGGCATTTCAGTCAGTTGCTCAATGTACCTATAACCAGACCGTTCAGCTGGATATTACGGCCTTTTTA
AAGACCGTAAAGAAAAATAAGCACAAGTTTTATCCGGCCTTTATTCACATTCTTGCCCGCCTGATGAATG
CTCATCCGGAATTTCGTATGGCAATGAAAGACGGTGAGCTGGTGATATGGGATAGTGTTCACCCTTGTTA
CACCGTTTTCCATGAGCAAACTGAAACGTTTTCATCGCTCTGGAGTGAATACCACGACGATTTCCGGCAG
TTTCTACACATATATTCGCAAGATGTGGCGTGTTACGGTGAAAACCTGGCCTATTTCCCTAAAGGGTTTA
TTGAGAATATGTTTTTTGTCTCAGCCAATCCCTGGGTGAGTTTCACCAGTTTTGATTTAAACGTGGCCAA
TATGGACAACTTCTTCGCCCCCGTTTTCACCATGGGCAAATATTATACGCAAGGCGACAAGGTGCTGATG
CCGCTGGCGATTCAGGTTCATCATGCCGTTTGTGATGGCTTCCATGTCGGCAGAATGCTTAATGAATTAC
AACAGTACTGCGATGAGTGGCAGGGCGGGGCGTAATGAGGGCCCAAATGTAATCACCTGGCTCACCTTCG
GGTGGGCCTTTCTGCGTTGCTGGCGTTTTTCCATAGGCTCCGCCCCCCTGACGAGCATCACAAAAATCGA
TGCTCAAGTCAGAGGTGGCGAAACCCGACAGGACTATAAAGATACCAGGCGTTTCCCCCTGGAAGCTCCC
TCGTGCGCTCTCCTGTTCCGACCCTGCCGCTTACCGGATACCTGTCCGCCTTTCTCCCTTCGGGAAGCGT
GGCGCTTTCTCATAGCTCACGCTGTAGGTATCTCAGTTCGGTGTAGGTCGTTCGCTCCAAGCTGGGCTGT
GTGCACGAACCCCCCGTTCAGCCCGACCGCTGCGCCTTATCCGGTAACTATCGTCTTGAGTCCAACCCGG
TAAGACACGACTTATCGCCACTGGCAGCAGCCACTGGTAACAGGATTAGCAGAGCGAGGTATGTAGGCGG
TGCTACAGAGTTCTTGAAGTGGTGGCCTAACTACGGCTACACTAGAAGAACAGTATTTGGTATCTGCGCT
CTGCTGAAGCCAGTTACCTCGGAAAAAGAGTTGGTAGCTCTTGATCCGGCAAACAAACCACCGCTGGTAG
CGGTGGTTTTTTTGTTTGCAAGCAGCAGATTACGCGCAGAAAAAAAGGATCTCAAGAAGATCCTTTGATT
TTCTACCGAAGAAAGGCCCACCCGTGAAGGTGAGCCAGTGAGTTGATTGCAGTCCAGTTACGCTGGAGTC
TGAGGCTCGTCCTGAATGATATCAAGCTTGAATTCGTTTGTAAAACGACGGCCAGTGCTAACCGTATCGC
ATTGGCCATACCTACA
Features (pLannotate 1.2.2; 8 found; start..end, strand, type, name):
     10..342     +  CDS            TRBV18: TVB18_HUMAN - Protein inferred from homology: Swiss-Prot protein existence level 3. V region of the variable domain of T cell receptor (TR) beta chain that participates in the antigen recognition (PubMed:24600447). Alpha-beta T cell receptors are antigen specific receptors which are essential to the immune response and are present on the cell surface of T lymphocytes. Recognize peptide-major histocompatibility (MH) (pMH) complexes that are displayed by antigen presenting cells (APC), a prerequisite for efficient T cell adaptive immunity against pathogens (PubMed:25493333). Binding of alpha-bet
    431..462     +  terminator     tonB terminator: bidirectional E. coli tonB-P14 transcription terminator
    463..565     +  promoter       cat promoter: promoter of the E. coli cat gene encoding chloramphenicol acetyltransferase
    566..1222    +  CDS            cat: CAT_ECOLX - Experimental evidence at protein level: Swiss-Prot protein existence level 1. This enzyme is an effector of chloramphenicol resistance in bacteria. From Escherichia coli. This protein is used as a marker in many commonly used cloning vectors, such as pACYC184.
   1249..1276    +  terminator     T7Te terminator: phage T7 early transcription terminator
   1288..1875    -  rep_origin     ori: high-copy-number ColE1/pMB1/pBR322/pUC origin of replication
   1897..1926    -  terminator     T3Te terminator: phage T3 early transcription terminator
   1998..2017    -  CDS            lacZα (fragment): LacZα fragment of β-galactosidase; lacZ fragment
