[The description below was written by a language model from this plasmid's Addgene catalogue record and pLannotate feature annotations shown in this document.]
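Description:
makeTCR_Hs.TRBV18 is a small synthetic-biology part plasmid of about 2 kb that stores a single human T cell receptor beta-chain variable gene segment, TRBV18, as a module for the makeTCR assembly system. It is built on the custom minimal pmakeTCR backbone (about 1.7 kb). It replicates in E. coli at high copy from a ColE1/pUC-type origin and is selected with chloramphenicol, through a cat gene driven by its own cat promoter. The resistance cassette and origin are flanked by short bacterial and phage transcription terminators (tonB, T7Te and T3Te), which would be expected to insulate the insert region from read-through transcription. A short lacZα fragment is also annotated and appears to be a remnant of a cloning site rather than a functional reporter.

The payload is the roughly 336 bp TRBV18 coding segment, which encodes the V region of the TCR beta chain variable domain that contributes to recognition of peptide–MHC complexes. The record lists no promoter for the insert, so the plasmid is a donor of sequence rather than an expression construct. The insert is bounded by defined four-base junctions that are recorded as retained cloning sites. This arrangement is consistent with overhang-directed modular assembly, although the record does not name the enzyme used. M13 forward and reverse priming sites allow sequence verification of the insert. According to the catalogue entry, the plasmid is one of a library of human TRBV modules. These are meant to be combined with other makeTCR parts for rapid, single-step synthesis of complete T cell receptor constructs. The destination vectors and partner modules are not described in the record.
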