Addgene plasmid #234004: makeTCR_Hs.TRBV18
Purpose: Hs TRBV gene for makeTCR assembly
Depositing lab: Michael Platten. Depositing organization: Deutsches Krebsforschungszentrum (DKFZ). Publication: makeTCR: A Modular Platform for Rapid, Flexible, Scalable, Single-Step T Cell Receptor Synthesis. Hamberger M, Neuhoff M-T, Pietrantonio SV, Boschert T, Maldonado Torres C, Errerd A, Tan CL, Lindner JM, Platten M, Green EW. bioRxiv 2025.04.27.647198 10.1101/2025.04.27.647198.
Backbone
  Vector backbone: pmakeTCR
  Backbone manufacturer: custom
  Backbone size w/o insert (bp): 1710
  Vector type: Synthetic Biology
Growth in bacteria
  Bacterial resistance: Chloramphenicol, 25 μg/mL
  Growth temperature: 37°C
  Growth strain: DH5alpha
  Copy number: High Copy
Gene/Insert
  Gene/Insert name: TRBV18 (alt name: ENSG00000260204)
  Species: H. sapiens (human)
  Insert size (bp): 336
  Entrez Gene: TRBV18 (a.k.a. TCRBV18S1)
  Promoter: n/a
  Cloning method: Restriction Enzyme; 5′ cloning site CCAT (not destroyed); 3′ cloning site TGTG (not destroyed)
  Sequencing primers: 5′ M13 (-21) Forward; 3′ M13 Reverse
Resource information
  A portion of this plasmid was derived from a plasmid made by: synthetic
Terms and licenses: Academic/Nonprofit Terms; Industry Terms: Not Available to Industry
Depositor comments: Please visit https://doi.org/10.1101/2025.04.27.647198 for bioRxiv preprint.
How to cite: makeTCR_Hs.TRBV18 was a gift from Michael Platten (Addgene plasmid # 234004 ; http://n2t.net/addgene:234004 ; RRID:Addgene_234004)
